Addgene plasmid #174254: pAPM-miR30-HNRNPR-ts2
Purpose: HNRNPR knockdown
Depositing lab: Jeremy Luban. Depositing organization: University of Massachusetts, Worcester. Publication: IFIH1 (MDA5) is required for innate immune detection of intron-containing RNA expressed from the HIV-1 provirus. Guney MH, Nagalekshmi K, McCauley SM, Carbone C, Aydemir O, Luban J. Proc Natl Acad Sci U S A. 2024 Jul 16;121(29):e2404349121. doi: 10.1073/pnas.2404349121. Epub 2024 Jul 10. PubMed 38985764.
Backbone
  Vector backbone: pAPM-miR30
  Vector type: Lentiviral, RNAi
  Selectable markers: Puromycin
Growth in bacteria
  Bacterial resistance: Ampicillin, 100 μg/mL
  Growth temperature: 30°C
  Growth strain: NEB Stable
  Copy number: High Copy
Gene/Insert
  Gene/Insert name: HNRNPR shRNA
  gRNA/shRNA sequence: TTTCATAGCTGTCACACAGTTT
  Species: H. sapiens (human)
  Entrez Gene: HNRNPR (a.k.a. HNRPR, NEDDFSB, hnRNP-R)
  Promoter: SFFV
  Cloning method: Restriction Enzyme; 5′ cloning site unknown (unknown if destroyed)
Terms and licenses: Academic/Nonprofit Terms; Industry Terms: Not Available to Industry
Depositor comments: Please visit https://doi.org/10.1101/2023.11.17.567619 for bioRxiv preprint.
How to cite: pAPM-miR30-HNRNPR-ts2 was a gift from Jeremy Luban (Addgene plasmid # 174254 ; http://n2t.net/addgene:174254 ; RRID:Addgene_174254)
