[The description below was written by a language model from this plasmid's Addgene catalogue record and pLannotate feature annotations shown in this document.]
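Description:
pAPM-miR30-HNRNPR-ts2 is an HIV-1-based lentiviral RNAi vector built on the pAPM-miR30 backbone and designed to knock down human HNRNPR (heterogeneous nuclear ribonucleoprotein R). In bacteria it is maintained through a high-copy ColE1/pUC-type origin and selected with ampicillin via the β-lactamase gene. The annotated full sequence is about 6.3 kb.

The transfer cassette begins with a CMV enhancer/promoter fused to a truncated 5' LTR, an arrangement that typically allows Tat-independent transcription of the vector genome in packaging cells. This is followed by the HIV-1 Ψ packaging signal with a gag fragment, the Rev response element for Rev-dependent nuclear export of the genomic RNA, and the cPPT/CTS, which aids nuclear import of the reverse-transcribed genome. A second truncated LTR closes the cassette at the 3' end.

Between these viral elements, the spleen focus-forming virus (SFFV) LTR promoter drives a single Pol II transcript. It encodes puromycin N-acetyltransferase (pac) followed immediately by a microRNA-style hairpin, with the HNRNPR-targeting shRNA placed between 5' and 3' flanking sequences from human miR-30a. Embedding the targeting sequence in a miR-30 scaffold lets the cellular microRNA pathway process it. Because the hairpin and the resistance gene share one transcript, puromycin selection of transduced cells is coupled to knockdown expression. The "ts2" suffix suggests this is one of several target sites for the gene, though the record does not say so explicitly.

The construct is used to produce lentiviral particles for stable HNRNPR depletion in human cells. It was deposited in connection with work on innate immune detection of intron-containing RNA expressed from the HIV-1 provirus.
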