Features (pLannotate 1.2.2; 19 found; start..end, strand, type, name):
     33..412     +  enhancer       CMV enhancer: human cytomegalovirus immediate early enhancer
    413..612     +  promoter       CMV promoter: human cytomegalovirus (CMV) immediate early promoter
    630..810     +  LTR            5' LTR (truncated): truncated 5' long terminal repeat (LTR) from HIV-1
    857..982     +  misc_feature   HIV-1 Ψ: packaging signal of human immunodeficiency virus type 1
    966..1304    +  CDS            HIV-1 gag (fragment): gag protein from human immunodeficiency virus 1; gag
   1479..1712    +  misc_feature   RRE: The Rev response element (RRE) of HIV-1 allows for Rev-dependent mRNA export from the nucleus to the cytoplasm.
   2089..2189    +  CDS            Rev (fragment): human immunodeficiency virus 1 (HIV-1) Rev protein; rev; enhances nuclear export of unspliced and incompletely spliced viral mRNAs
   2239..2356    +  misc_feature   cPPT/CTS: central polypurine tract and central termination sequence of HIV-1
   2493..2900    +  promoter       SFFV promoter: spleen focus-forming virus long terminal repeat (LTR) promoter
   2921..3517    +  CDS            pac: PUAC_STRAD - Protein predicted: Swiss-Prot protein existence level 4. Detoxification of puromycin. From Streptomyces alboniger.
   3542..3587    +  ncRNA          5' miR-30a (fragment): sequence upstream of the 71-nt precursor of the human miR-30a microRNA (Zeng et al., 2002) miRNA
   3657..3682    +  ncRNA          3' miR-30a (fragment): sequence downstream of the 71-nt precursor of the human miR-30a microRNA (Zeng et al., 2002) miRNA
   3712..3731    +  misc_feature   cPPT/CTS (fragment): central polypurine tract and central termination sequence of HIV-1
   3763..3943    +  LTR            5' LTR (truncated): truncated 5' long terminal repeat (LTR) from HIV-1
   4014..4602    -  rep_origin     ori: high-copy-number ColE1/pMB1/pBR322/pUC origin of replication
   4773..5633    -  CDS            AmpR: β-lactamase; bla; confers resistance to ampicillin, carbenicillin, and related antibiotics
   5634..5738    -  promoter       AmpR promoter: bla
   5797..5849    -  misc_feature   bom (fragment): basis of mobility region from pBR322
   6011..21      +  promoter       SV40 promoter (across the origin): SV40 enhancer and early promoter
>Addgene plasmid #174254 | pAPM-miR30-HNRNPR-ts2 | addgene full sequence | sequence record 343446 | Addgene NGS Result
GGAGGCCTAGGCTTTTGCAAAAAGCTCGCGTTGACATTGATTATTGACTAGTTATTAATAGTAATCAATT
ACGGGGTCATTAGTTCATAGCCCATATATGGAGTTCCGCGTTACATAACTTACGGTAAATGGCCCGCCTG
GCTGACCGCCCAACGACCCCCGCCCATTGACGTCAATAATGACGTATGTTCCCATAGTAACGCCAATAGG
GACTTTCCATTGACGTCAATGGGTGGAGTATTTACGGTAAACTGCCCACTTGGCAGTACATCAAGTGTAT
CATATGCCAAGTACGCCCCCTATTGACGTCAATGACGGTAAATGGCCCGCCTGGCATTATGCCCAGTACA
TGACCTTATGGGACTTTCCTACTTGGCAGTACATCTACGTATTAGTCATCGCTATTACCATGGTGATGCG
GTTTTGGCAGTACATCAATGGGCGTGGATAGCGGTTTGACTCACGGGGATTTCCAAGTCTCCACCCCATT
GACGTCAATGGGAGTTTGTTTTGGCACCAAAATCAACGGGACTTTCCAAAATGTCGTAACAACTCCGCCC
CATTGACGCAAATGGGCGGTAGGCGTGTACGGTGGGAGGTCTATATAAGCAGCGCGTTTTGCCTGTACTG
GGTCTCTCTGGTTAGACCAGATCTGAGCCTGGGAGCTCTCTGGCTAACTAGGGAACCCACTGCTTAAGCC
TCAATAAAGCTTGCCTTGAGTGCTTCAAGTAGTGTGTGCCCGTCTGTTGTGAGACTCTGGTAACTAGAGA
TCCCTCAGACCCTTTTAGTCAGTGTGGAAAATCTCTAGCAGTGGCGCCCGAACAGGGACTTGAAAGCGAA
AGGGAAACCAGAGGAGCTCTCTCGACGCAGGACTCGGCTTGCTGAAGCGCGCACGGCAAGAGGCGAGGGG
CGGCGACTGGTGAGTACGCCAAAAATTTTGACTAGCGGAGGCTAGAAGGAGAGAGATGGGTGCGAGAGCG
TCAGTATTAAGCGGGGGAGAATTAGATCGCGATGGGAAAAAATTCGGTTAAGGCCAGGGGGAAAGAAAAA
ATATAAATTAAAACATATAGTATGGGCAAGCAGGGAGCTAGAACGATTCGCAGTTAATCCTGGCCTGTTA
GAAACATCAGAAGGCTGTAGACAAATACTGGGACAGCTACAACCATCCCTTCAGACAGGATCAGAAGAAC
TTAGATCATTATATAATACAGTAGCAACCCTCTATTGTGTGCATCAAAGGATAGAGATAAAAGACACCAA
GGAAGCTTTAGACAAGATAGAGGAAGAGCAAAACAAAAGTAAGACCACCGCACAGCAAGCGGCCGGCCGC
TGATCTTCAGACCTGGAGGAGGAGATATGAGGGACAATTGGAGAAGTGAATTATATAAATATAAAGTAGT
AAAAATTGAACCATTAGGAGTAGCACCCACCAAGGCAAAGAGAAGAGTGGTGCAGAGAGAAAAAAGAGCA
GTGGGAATAGGAGCTTTGTTCCTTGGGTTCTTGGGAGCAGCAGGAAGCACTATGGGCGCAGCGTCAATGA
CGCTGACGGTACAGGCCAGACAATTATTGTCTGGTATAGTGCAGCAGCAGAACAATTTGCTGAGGGCTAT
TGAGGCGCAACAGCATCTGTTGCAACTCACAGTCTGGGGCATCAAGCAGCTCCAGGCAAGAATCCTGGCT
GTGGAAAGATACCTAAAGGATCAACAGCTCCTGGGGATTTGGGGTTGCTCTGGAAAACTCATTTGCACCA
CTGCTGTGCCTTGGAATGCTAGTTGGAGTAATAAATCTCTGGAACAGATTTGGAATCACACGACTTGGAT
GGAGTGGGACAGAGAAATTAACAATTACACAAGCTTAATACACTCCTTAATTGAAGAATCGCAAAACCAG
CAAGAAAAGAATGAACAAGAATTATTGGAATTAGATAAATGGGCAAGTTTGTGGAATTGGTTTAACATAA
CAAATTGGCTGTGGTATATAAAATTATTCATAATGATAGTAGGAGGCTTGGTAGGTTTAAGAATAGTTTT
TGCTGTACTTTCTATAGTGAATAGAGTTAGGCAGGGATATTCACCATTATCGTTTCAGACCCACCTCCCA
ACCCCGAGGGGACCCGACAGGCCCGAAGGAATAGAAGAAGAAGGTGGAGAGAGAGACAGAGACAGATCCA
TTCGATTAGTGAACGGATCGGCACTGCGTGCGCCAATTCTGCAGACAAATGGCAGTATTCATCCACAATT
TTAAAAGAAAAGGGGGGATTGGGGGGTACAGTGCAGGGGAAAGAATAGTAGACATAATAGCAACAGACAT
ACAAACTAAAGAATTACAAAAACAAATTACAAAAATTCAAAATTTTCGGGTTTATTACAGGGACAGCAGA
GATCCAGTTTGGTTAATTAACTGCAGCCCCGATAAAATAAAAGATTTTATTTAGTCTCCAGAAAAAGGGG
GGAATGAAAGACCCCACCTGTAGGTTTGGCAAGCTAGCTGCAGTAACGCCATTTTGCAAGGCATGGAAAA
ATACCAAACCAAGAATAGAGAAGTTCAGATCAAGGGCGGGTACATGAAAATAGCTAACGTTGGGCCAAAC
AGGATATCTGCGGTGAGCAGTTTCGGCCCCGGCCCGGGGCCAAGAACAGATGGTCACCGCAGTTTCGGCC
CCGGCCCGAGGCCAAGAACAGATGGTCCCCAGATATGGCCCAACCCTCAGCAGTTTCTTAAGACCCATCA
GATGTTTCCAGGCTCCCCCAAGGACCTGAAATGACCCTGCGCCTTATTTGAATTAACCAATCAGCCTGCT
TCTCGCTTCTGTTCGCGCGCTTCTGCTTCCCGAGCTCTATAAAAGAGCTCACAACCCCTCACTCGGCGCG
CCAGTCCTCCGACAGACTGAGTCGCCCGGGGGTCTAGAACGCGTGCCGCCATGACCGAATACAAACCTAC
CGTGAGGCTGGCTACAAGAGATGATGTCCCAAGGGCTGTGAGAACACTGGCCGCCGCTTTTGCCGATTAC
CCTGCCACACGCCACACTGTGGACCCAGATCGGCATATCGAGAGAGTGACTGAGCTGCAGGAACTGTTCC
TGACCCGAGTGGGCCTGGACATTGGGAAGGTCTGGGTCGCAGACGATGGAGCAGCTGTGGCTGTCTGGAC
CACACCAGAGAGCGTGGAAGCCGGAGCTGTCTTTGCAGAGATCGGCCCTAGAATGGCAGAACTGAGCGGC
TCCAGGCTGGCAGCACAGCAGCAGATGGAGGGACTGCTGGCCCCACACAGGCCTAAGGAACCAGCATGGT
TCCTGGCTACCGTGGGGGTCTCTCCTGACCATCAGGGCAAAGGACTGGGAAGTGCTGTGGTCCTGCCAGG
AGTGGAGGCTGCAGAACGAGCTGGAGTCCCTGCATTTCTGGAGACCTCTGCTCCACGAAACCTGCCCTTC
TATGAACGGCTGGGCTTTACTGTGACCGCAGATGTGGAGGTCCCCGAAGGACCTAGGACCTGGTGCATGA
CACGCAAACCCGGCGCCTGAGCGATCGCCGCGGCCGCCTTCTTAACCCAACAGAAGGCTCGAGAAGGTAT
ATTGCTGTTGACAGTGAGCGCAACTGTGTGACAGCTATGAAATAGTGAAGCCACAGATGTATTTCATAGC
TGTCACACAGTTTTGCCTACTGCCTCGGACTTCAAGGGGCTAGAATTCGGCAGCTGTAGATCTTAGCCAC
TTTTTAAAAGAAAAGGGGGGACTGGAAGGGCTAACTGCATCCGGACTGTACTGGGTCTCTCTGGTTAGAC
CAGATCTGAGCCTGGGAGCTCTCTGGCTAACTAGGGAACCCACTGCTTAAGCCTCAATAAAGCTTGCCTT
GAGTGCTTCAAGTAGTGTGTGCCCGTCTGTTGTGTGACTCTGGTAACTAGAGATCCCTCAGACCCTTTTA
GTCAGTGTGGAAAATCTCTAGCAGGGCCCGTTTCATGTGAGCAAAAGGCCAGCAAAAGGCCAGGAACCGT
AAAAAGGCCGCGTTGCTGGCGTTTTTCCATAGGCTCCGCCCCCCTGACGAGCATCACAAAAATCGACGCT
CAAGTCAGAGGTGGCGAAACCCGACAGGACTATAAAGATACCAGGCGTTTCCCCCTGGAAGCTCCCTCGT
GCGCTCTCCTGTTCCGACCCTGCCGCTTACCGGATACCTGTCCGCCTTTCTCCCTTCGGGAAGCGTGGCG
CTTTCTCATAGCTCACGCTGTAGGTATCTCAGTTCGGTGTAGGTCGTTCGCTCCAAGCTGGGCTGTGTGC
ACGAACCCCCCGTTCAGCCCGACCGCTGCGCCTTATCCGGTAACTATCGTCTTGAGTCCAACCCGGTAAG
ACACGACTTATCGCCACTGGCAGCAGCCACTGGTAACAGGATTAGCAGAGCGAGGTATGTAGGCGGTGCT
ACAGAGTTCTTGAAGTGGTGGCCTAACTACGGCTACACTAGAAGAACAGTATTTGGTATCTGCGCTCTGC
TGAAGCCAGTTACCTTCGGAAAAAGAGTTGGTAGCTCTTGATCCGGCAAACAAACCACCGCTGGTAGCGG
TGGTTTTTTTGTTTGCAAGCAGCAGATTACGCGCAGAAAAAAAGGATCTCAAGAAGATCCTTTGATCTTT
TCTACGGGGTCTGACGCTCAGTGGAACGAAAACTCACGTTAAGGGATTTTGGTCATGAGATTATCAAAAA
GGATCTTCACCTAGATCCTTTTAAATTAAAAATGAAGTTTTAAATCAATCTAAAGTATATATGAGTAAAC
TTGGTCTGACAGTTACCAATGCTTAATCAGTGAGGCACCTATCTCAGCGATCTGTCTATTTCGTTCATCC
ATAGTTGCCTGACTCCCCGTCGTGTAGATAACTACGATACGGGAGGGCTTACCATCTGGCCCCAGTGCTG
CAATGATACCGCGAGACCCACGCTCACCGGCTCCAGATTTATCAGCAATAAACCAGCCAGCCGGAAGGGC
CGAGCGCAGAAGTGGTCCTGCAACTTTATCCGCCTCCATCCAGTCTATTAATTGTTGCCGGGAAGCTAGA
GTAAGTAGTTCGCCAGTTAATAGTTTGCGCAACGTTGTTGCCATTGCTACAGGCATCGTGGTGTCACGCT
CGTCGTTTGGTATGGCTTCATTCAGCTCCGGTTCCCAACGATCAAGGCGAGTTACATGATCCCCCATGTT
GTGCAAAAAAGCGGTTAGCTCCTTCGGTCCTCCGATCGTTGTCAGAAGTAAGTTGGCCGCAGTGTTATCA
CTCATGGTTATGGCAGCACTGCATAATTCTCTTACTGTCATGCCATCCGTAAGATGCTTTTCTGTGACTG
GTGAGTACTCAACCAAGTCATTCTGAGAATAGTGTATGCGGCGACCGAGTTGCTCTTGCCCGGCGTCAAT
ACGGGATAATACCGCGCCACATAGCAGAACTTTAAAAGTGCTCATCATTGGAAAACGTTCTTCGGGGCGA
AAACTCTCAAGGATCTTACCGCTGTTGAGATCCAGTTCGATGTAACCCACTCGTGCACCCAACTGATCTT
CAGCATCTTTTACTTTCACCAGCGTTTCTGGGTGAGCAAAAACAGGAAGGCAAAATGCCGCAAAAAAGGG
AATAAGGGCGACACGGAAATGTTGAATACTCATACTCTTCCTTTTTCAATATTATTGAAGCATTTATCAG
GGTTATTGTCTCATGAGCGGATACATATTTGAATGTATTTAGAAAAATAAACAAATAGGGGTTCCGCGCA
CATTTCCCCGAAAAGTGCCACCTGACGTCGACGGATCGGGAGATCTCCCGATCCCCTATGGTGCACTCTC
AGTACAATCTGCTCTGATGCCGCATAGTTAAGCCAGTATCTGCTCCCTGCTTGTGTGTTGGAGGTCGCTG
AGTAGTGCGCGAGCAAAATTTAAGCTACAACAAGGCAAGGCTTGACCGACAATTGCATGAAGAATCTGCT
TAGGGTTAGGCGTTTTGCGCTGCTTCGCGATGTACGGGCCAGATATACGCGCTGTGGAATGTGTGTCAGT
TAGGGTGTGGAAAGTCCCCAGGCTCCCCAGCAGGCAGAAGTATGCAAAGCATGCATCTCAATTAGTCAGC
AACCAGGTGTGGAAAGTCCCCAGGCTCCCCAGCAGGCAGAAGTATGCAAAGCATGCATCTCAATTAGTCA
GCAACCATAGTCCCGCCCCTAACTCCGCCCATCCCGCCCCTAACTCCGCCCAGTTCCGCCCATTCTCCGC
CCCATGGCTGACTAATTTTTTTTATTTATGCAGAGGCCGAGGCCGCCTCTGCCTCTGAGCTATTCCAGAA
GTAGTGAGGAGGCTTTTTT
